Addgene plasmid #30544: pHR-SIN-GFP-PTEN-G129E
Depositing lab: Todd Waldman. Depositing organization: Georgetown University. Publication: Mechanistic Analysis of a DNA Damage-Induced, PTEN-Dependent Size Checkpoint in Human Cells. Kim JS, Xu X, Li H, Solomon D, Lane WS, Jin T, Waldman T. Mol Cell Biol. 2011 Jul . 31(13):2756-71. 10.1128/MCB.01323-10 PubMed 21536651.
Backbone
  Vector backbone: pHR-SIN
  Backbone size w/o insert (bp): 9000
  Vector type: Mammalian Expression
Growth in bacteria
  Bacterial resistance: Ampicillin, 100 μg/mL
  Growth temperature: 37°C
  Growth strain: DH5alpha
  Copy number: High Copy
Gene/Insert
  Gene/Insert name: GFP-PTEN-G129E
  Species: H. sapiens (human)
  Insert size (bp): 1935
  Mutation: GFP-PTEN-G129E
  GenBank ID: U93051
  Entrez Gene: PTEN (a.k.a. 10q23del, BZS, CWS1, DEC, GLM2, MHAM, MMAC1, PTEN1, PTENbeta, PTENgama, TEP1)
  Cloning method: Restriction Enzyme; 5′ cloning site BamH I (not destroyed); 3′ cloning site Not I (not destroyed)
  Sequencing primers: 5′ CCAAGGACCTGAAATGACCC
Terms and licenses: Academic/Nonprofit Terms; Industry Terms: Not Available to Industry
How to cite: pHR-SIN-GFP-PTEN-G129E was a gift from Todd Waldman (Addgene plasmid # 30544 ; http://n2t.net/addgene:30544 ; RRID:Addgene_30544)
