[The description below was written by a language model from this plasmid's Addgene catalogue record.]
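Description:
pHR-SIN-GFP-PTEN-G129E is a mammalian expression plasmid built on the pHR-SIN backbone (about 9 kb without insert). The record lists its vector type only as mammalian expression. The pHR-SIN name is generally associated with self-inactivating HIV-1-based lentiviral transfer vectors, in which a deletion in the 3′ LTR silences viral promoter activity after integration, but no feature table is provided to confirm the LTRs, packaging signal or other viral elements. In bacteria the plasmid is maintained at high copy number under ampicillin selection. The record names no mammalian selection marker and does not state which promoter drives the insert.

The payload is an insert of roughly 1.9 kb, cloned between BamHI and NotI sites that are both retained. It encodes GFP fused to human PTEN carrying the G129E substitution, and the order of the name suggests that GFP sits at the N-terminus of PTEN. PTEN is a tumour suppressor phosphatase that acts on both lipid and protein substrates. From general knowledge, G129E is the classic separation-of-function mutant that loses most activity toward phosphoinositide lipids such as PIP3 while retaining protein phosphatase activity. The GFP tag allows the fusion protein's expression and subcellular localisation to be followed by fluorescence.

The associated publication concerns a DNA damage-induced, PTEN-dependent cell size checkpoint in human cells. The construct is therefore suited to re-expressing a lipid-phosphatase-deficient PTEN in human cells, probably alongside wild-type and other mutant versions, to test whether a PTEN-dependent phenotype needs its lipid phosphatase activity.
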