>Addgene plasmid #30544 | pHR-SIN-GFP-PTEN-G129E | addgene partial sequence | sequence record 35878 | EGFP-C 5'-CATGGTCCTGCTGGAGTTCGTG-3'
AAAGGAGGCATGACAGCCATCATCAAAGAGATCGTTAGCAGAAACAAAAGGAGATATCAAGAGGATGGAT
TCGACTTAGACTTGACCTATATTTATCCAAACATTATTGCTATGGGATTTCCTGCAGAAAGACTTGAAGG
CGTATACAGGAACAATATTGATGATGTAGTAAGGTTTTTGGATTCAAAGCATAAAAACCATTACAAGATA
TACAATCTTTGTGCTGAAAGACATTATGACACCGCCAAATTTAATTGCAGAGTTGCACAATATCCTTTTG
AAGACCATAACCCACCACAGCTAGAACTTATCAAACCCTTTTGTGAAGATCTTGACCAATGGCTAAGTGA
AGATGACAATCATGTTGCAGCAATTCACTGTAAAGCTGGAAAGGAACGAACTGGTGTAATGATATGTGCA
TATTTATTACATCGGGGCAAATTTTTAAAGGCACAAGAGGCCCTAGATTTCTATGGGGAAGTAAGGACCA
GAGACAAAAAGGGAGTAACTATTCCCAGTCAGAGGCGCTATGTGTATTATTATAGCTACCTGTTAAAGAA
TCATCTGGATTATAGACCAGTGGCACTGTTGTTTCACAAGATGATGTTTGAAACTATTCCAATGTTCAGT
GGCGGAACTTGCAATCCTCAGTTTGTGGTCTGCCAGCTAAAGGTGAAGATATATTCCTCCAATTCAGGAC
CCACACGACGGGAAGACAAGTTCATGTACTTTGAGTTCCCTCAGCCGTTACCTGTGTGTGGTGATATCAA
AGTAGAGTTCTTCCACAAACAGAACAAGATGCTAAAAAAGGACAAAATGTTTCACTTTTGGGTAAATACA
TTCTTCATACCAGGACCAGAGGAAACCTCAGAAAAAGTAGAAAATGGAAGTCTATGTGATCAAGAAATCG
ATAGCATTTGCAGTATAGAGCGTGCAGA
